Addgene plasmid #156703: pD649-HAsp-ICAM4.3-Fc(DAPA)-AviTag-6xHis
Purpose: Mammalian expression of cell-surface protein extracellular domain fused to Fc(DAPA)-Avi-6xHis. Protein is secreted from cells.
Depositing lab: Chris Garcia. Depositing organization: Stanford University. Publication: A Human IgSF Cell-Surface Interactome Reveals a Complex Network of Protein-Protein Interactions. Wojtowicz WM, Vielmetter J, Fernandes RA, Siepe DH, Eastman CL, Chisholm GB, Cox S, Klock H, Anderson PW, Rue SM, Miller JJ, Glaser SM, Bragstad ML, Vance J, Lam AW, Lesley SA, Zinn K, Garcia KC. Cell. 2020 Aug 20;182(4):1027-1043.e17. doi: 10.1016/j.cell.2020.07.025. PubMed 32822567.
Backbone
  Vector backbone: pD649
  Backbone size w/o insert (bp): 6106
  Vector type: Mammalian Expression
Growth in bacteria
  Bacterial resistance: Ampicillin, 100 μg/mL
  Growth temperature: 37°C
  Growth strain: DH5alpha
  Copy number: High Copy
Gene/Insert
  Gene/Insert name: ICAM4
  Species: H. sapiens (human)
  Insert size (bp): 750
  Mutation: Fc region of human IgG contains D265A and P329A mutations (DAPA)
  Entrez Gene: ICAM4 (a.k.a. CD242, LW)
  Promoter: CMV/SP6
  Tag / fusion protein: Fc(DAPA)-AviTag-6xHis (C terminal on backbone)
  Cloning method: Restriction Enzyme; 5′ cloning site GCGGCCGC (not destroyed); 3′ cloning site GGCGCGCC (not destroyed)
  Sequencing primers: 5′ ATTTAGGTGACACTATAG; 3′ CACGTACCAGTTGAACTTCACC
Resource information
  A portion of this plasmid was derived from a plasmid made by: synthesis by ThermoFisher
Terms and licenses: Academic/Nonprofit Terms; Industry Terms: Not Available to Industry
Depositor comments: Some plasmids in this collection may have an IS4-like element ISVsa5 family transposase upstream of the CMV promoter.
How to cite: pD649-HAsp-ICAM4.3-Fc(DAPA)-AviTag-6xHis was a gift from Chris Garcia (Addgene plasmid # 156703 ; http://n2t.net/addgene:156703 ; RRID:Addgene_156703)
