[The description below was written by a language model from this plasmid's Addgene catalogue record and pLannotate feature annotations shown in this document.]
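Description:
pD649-HAsp-ICAM4.3-Fc(DAPA)-AviTag-6xHis is a mammalian expression plasmid built on the pD649 backbone for producing a secreted, Fc-fused form of the extracellular domain of human ICAM4 (also known as LW or CD242), an adhesion molecule that serves as a ligand for LFA-1 and several other integrins. It is maintained in E. coli at high copy through a ColE1/pUC-type origin and selected with ampicillin via the bla gene. Short annotated fragments of KanR, lacZα, an rrnB terminator and an f1 origin appear to be backbone remnants rather than functional parts.

Expression is driven by the CMV immediate-early enhancer and promoter, followed by a fragment of CMV intron A and an SP6 promoter that also provides a sequencing primer site. The open reading frame begins with a signal peptide: the plasmid name indicates an HA signal peptide, while the automated annotation matches only a short fragment to a mouse IgH signal sequence. The ICAM4 ectodomain follows, placed between retained NotI and AscI sites, and is fused in frame to a human IgG1 Fc region. This Fc carries the D265A and P329A (DAPA) substitutions, which are generally used to reduce Fc effector binding. The record lists a C-terminal AviTag, which allows site-specific biotinylation, and a 6xHis tag for metal-affinity purification, although neither is called out in the feature table. A bGH polyadenylation signal terminates the transcript. A separate SV40/EM7-driven cassette contains a puromycin N-acetyltransferase sequence with a ble fragment and an SV40 poly(A), which could allow selection in mammalian cells.

The plasmid belongs to a collection made for mapping interactions among human immunoglobulin-superfamily cell-surface proteins. The depositor notes that some members may carry an IS4-like transposase insertion upstream of the CMV promoter.
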