Features (pLannotate 1.2.2; 22 found; start..end, strand, type, name):
    119..143     -  CDS            KanR (fragment): aminoglycoside phosphotransferase; aph(3')-Ia; confers resistance to kanamycin
    254..842     +  rep_origin     ori: high-copy-number ColE1/pMB1/pBR322/pUC origin of replication
   1067..1084    +  terminator     rrnB T2 terminator (fragment): transcription terminator T2 from the E. coli rrnB gene
   1109..1128    -  CDS            lacZα (fragment): LacZα fragment of β-galactosidase; lacZ fragment
   1584..1600    +  protein_bind   lac operator: The lac repressor binds to the lac operator to inhibit transcription in E. coli. This inhibition can be relieved by adding lactose or isopropyl-β-D-thiogalactopyranoside (IPTG). lac repressor encoded by lacI
   1843..2146    +  enhancer       CMV enhancer: human cytomegalovirus immediate early enhancer
   2147..2350    +  promoter       CMV promoter: human cytomegalovirus (CMV) immediate early promoter
   2486..2529    +  intron         CMV intron (fragment): modified intron A from human cytomegalovirus
   2581..2599    +  promoter       SP6 promoter: promoter for bacteriophage SP6 RNA polymerase
   2603..2640    +  CDS            IgH signal sequence (fragment): signal sequence from the mouse immunoglobulin heavy chain variable region
   2692..3084    +  CDS            ICAM4 (fragment): ICAM4_HUMAN - Also known as LW. Experimental evidence at protein level: Swiss-Prot protein existence level 1. ICAM proteins are ligands for the leukocyte adhesion protein LFA-1 (integrin alpha-L/beta-2). ICAM4 is also a ligand for alpha- 4/beta-1 and alpha-V integrins. From Homo sapiens (Human).
   3107..3418    +  CDS            ICAM4 (fragment): ICAM4_HUMAN - Also known as LW. Experimental evidence at protein level: Swiss-Prot protein existence level 1. ICAM proteins are ligands for the leukocyte adhesion protein LFA-1 (integrin alpha-L/beta-2). ICAM4 is also a ligand for alpha- 4/beta-1 and alpha-V integrins. From Homo sapiens (Human).
   3514..4191    +  CDS            IGHG1 (fragment): IGHG1_HUMAN - Experimental evidence at protein level: Swiss-Prot protein existence level 1. Constant region of immunoglobulin heavy chains. Immunoglobulins, also known as antibodies, are membrane-bound or secreted glycoproteins produced by B lymphocytes. In the recognition phase of humoral immunity, the membrane-bound immunoglobulins serve as receptors which, upon binding of a specific antigen, trigger the clonal expansion and differentiation of B lymphocytes into immunoglobulins- secreting plasma cells. Secreted immunoglobulins mediate the effector phase of humoral immunity, which results in
   4406..4517    +  polyA_signal   bGH poly(A) signal: bovine growth hormone polyadenylation signal
   4518..4626    +  rep_origin     f1 ori (fragment): f1 bacteriophage origin of replication; arrow indicates direction of (+) strand synthesis
   4640..4969    +  promoter       SV40 promoter: SV40 enhancer and early promoter
   5017..5064    +  promoter       EM7 promoter: synthetic bacterial promoter&nbsp
   5083..5682    +  CDS            PuroR (fragment): puromycin N-acetyltransferase; pac from Streptomyces; confers resistance to puromycin
   5692..5817    +  CDS            ble (fragment): BLE_KLEPN - Experimental evidence at protein level: Swiss-Prot protein existence level 1. Binding protein with a strong affinity to the bleomycin family of antibiotics. Binds to CL990; an antimitotic-antibiotic compound. From Klebsiella pneumoniae.
   5812..5933    +  polyA_signal   SV40 poly(A) signal: SV40 polyadenylation signal
   5986..6846    -  CDS            AmpR: β-lactamase; bla; confers resistance to ampicillin, carbenicillin, and related antibiotics
   6849..89      -  promoter       AmpR promoter (fragment) (across the origin): bla
>Addgene plasmid #156703 | pD649-HAsp-ICAM4.3-Fc(DAPA)-AviTag-6xHis | depositor full sequence | sequence record 302515 | Full Sequence
TTTCAATATTATTGAAGCATTTATCAGGGTTATTGTCTCATGAGCGGATACATATTTGAATGTATTTAGA
AAAATAAACAAATAGGGGTCAGTGTTACAACCAATTAACCAATTCTGAACATTATCGCGAGCCCATTTAT
ACCTGAATATGGCTCATAACACCCCTTGCTCATGACCAAAATCCCTTAACGTGAGTTACGCGCGCGTCGT
TCCACTGAGCGTCAGACCCCGTAGAAAAGATCAAAGGATCTTCTTGAGATCCTTTTTTTCTGCGCGTAAT
CTGCTGCTTGCAAACAAAAAAACCACCGCTACCAGCGGTGGTTTGTTTGCCGGATCAAGAGCTACCAACT
CTTTTTCCGAAGGTAACTGGCTTCAGCAGAGCGCAGATACCAAATACTGTTCTTCTAGTGTAGCCGTAGT
TAGCCCACCACTTCAAGAACTCTGTAGCACCGCCTACATACCTCGCTCTGCTAATCCTGTTACCAGTGGC
TGCTGCCAGTGGCGATAAGTCGTGTCTTACCGGGTTGGACTCAAGACGATAGTTACCGGATAAGGCGCAG
CGGTCGGGCTGAACGGGGGGTTCGTGCACACAGCCCAGCTTGGAGCGAACGACCTACACCGAACTGAGAT
ACCTACAGCGTGAGCTATGAGAAAGCGCCACGCTTCCCGAAGGGAGAAAGGCGGACAGGTATCCGGTAAG
CGGCAGGGTCGGAACAGGAGAGCGCACGAGGGAGCTTCCAGGGGGAAACGCCTGGTATCTTTATAGTCCT
GTCGGGTTTCGCCACCTCTGACTTGAGCGTCGATTTTTGTGATGCTCGTCAGGGGGGCGGAGCCTATGGA
AAAACGCCAGCAACGCGGCCTTTTTACGGTTCCTGGCCTTTTGCTGGCCTTTTGCTCACATGTTCTTTCC
TGCGTTATCCCCTGATTCTGTGGATAACCGTATTACCGCCTTTGAGTGAGCTGATACCGCTCGCCGCAGC
CGAACGACCGAGCGCAGCGAGTCAGTGAGCGAGGAAGCGGAAGGCGAGAGTAGGGAACTGCCAGGCATCA
AACTAAGCAGAAGGCCCCTGACGGATGGCCTTTTTGCGTTTCTACAAACTCTTTCTGTGTTGTAAAACGA
CGGCCAGTCTTAAGCTCGGGCCCCCTGGGCGGTTCTGATAACGAGTAATCGTTAATCCGCAAATAACGTA
AAAACCCGCTTCGGCGGGTTTTTTTATGGGGGGAGTTTAGGGAAAGAGCATTTGTCAGAATATTTAAGGG
CGCCTGTCACTTTGCTTGATATATGAGAATTATTTAACCTTATAAATGAGAAAAAAGCAACGCACTTTAA
ATAAGATACGTTGCTTTTTCGATTGATGAACACCTATAATTAAACTATTCATCTATTATTTATGATTTTT
TGTATATACAATATTTCTAGTTTGTTAAAGAGAATTAAGAAAATAAATCTCGAAAATAATAAAGGGAAAA
TCAGTTTTTGATATCAAAATTATACATGTCAACGATAATACAAAATATAATACAAACTATAAGATGTTAT
CAGTATTTATTATCATTTAGAATAAATTTTGTGTCGCCCTTAATTGTGAGCGGATAACAATTACGAGCTT
CATGCACAGTGGCGTTGACTCAATATTGGCCATTAGCCATATTATTCATTGGTTATATAGCATAAATCAA
TATTGGCTATTGGCCATTGCATACGTTGTATCTATATCATAATATGTACATTTATATTGGCTCATGTCCA
ATATGACCGCCATGTTGGCATTGATTATTGACTAGTTATTAATAGTAATCAATTACGGGGTCATTAGTTC
ATAGCCCATATATGGAGTTCCGCGTTACATAACTTACGGTAAATGGCCCGCCTGGCTGACCGCCCAACGA
CCCCCGCCCATTGACGTCAATAATGACGTATGTTCCCATAGTAACGCCAATAGGGACTTTCCATTGACGT
CAATGGGTGGAGTATTTACGGTAAACTGCCCACTTGGCAGTACATCAAGTGTATCATATGCCAAGTACGC
CCCCTATTGACGTCAATGACGGTAAATGGCCCGCCTGGCATTATGCCCAGTACATGACCTTATGGGACTT
TCCTACTTGGCAGTACATCTACGTATTAGTCATCGCTATTACCATGGTGATGCGGTTTTGGCAGTACATC
AATGGGCGTGGATAGCGGTTTGACTCACGGGGATTTCCAAGTCTCCACCCCATTGACGTCAATGGGAGTT
TGTTTTGGCACCAAAATCAACGGGACTTTCCAAAATGTCGTAACAACTCCGCCCCATTGACGCAAATGGG
CGGTAGGCGTGTACGGTGGGAGGTCTATATAAGCAGAGCTCGTTTAGTGAACCGTCAGATCGCCTGGAGA
CGCCATCCACGCTGTTTTGACCTCCATAGAAGACACCGGGACCGATCCAGCCTCCGCGGCCGGGAACGGT
GCATTGGAACGCGGATTCCCCGTGCCAAGAGTGACGTAAGTACCGCCTATAGAGTCTATAGGCCCACCCC
CTTGGCTTCGTTAGAACGCGGCTACAATTAATACATAACCTTATGTATCATACACATACGATTTAGGTGA
CACTATAGAATAACATCCACTTTGCCTTTCTCTCCACAGGTGTCCACTCCCAGGTCCAACTGCACCTCGG
TTCTATCGAAAACGCGCCTGCTAGCGCCACCATGAAGACCATCATTGCCCTGAGCTACATCTTCTGCCTG
GTGTTCGCTGCGGCCGCCGCTCTGGGAAGAAGAACAAAAAGAGCCCAGTCTCCTAAGGGCAGCCCTCTGG
CTCCTTCTGGCACATCTGTGCCTTTCTGGGTCCGAATGAGCCCTGAGTTTGTGGCCGTGCAGCCTGGAAA
GAGCGTGCAGCTGAACTGCAGCAATAGCTGCCCTCAGCCTCAGAACAGCAGCCTGAGAACACCTCTGAGA
CAGGGCAAGACACTGAGAGGACCTGGCTGGGTTTCCTACCAGCTGCTGGACGTTCGAGCTTGGTCTAGCC
TGGCTCACTGTCTGGTTACCTGTGCCGGAAAGACCAGATGGGCCACCAGCAGAATCACAGCCTATTCTGT
GCCTGGCGGACTGCTCGGCGGAGATCCTGAAGCTTGGAAGCCTGGCCACCTGTTCAGAAAGCCTGGCGCT
CTGCATAGACCTGGCAGCGGACAAAGAGATCTGGACCTGAGAGTGTGCTGTTGGACCCCTAGACTGCTGG
CCGCTAGAGATCTGCCTAGAGCACCTCAAAGTAGAAGGCCAGGTGGACCTCAGCAGCTCGGCACACACTA
TACCGATGCCAGACTGGAACCCAGGGCTCACAGCTTCGGCCTGAGATTCCACAGATGCCCCTGCAGAGAT
CCTCCTCACTGTGGCAGATGTGTGCCTATGCAGGTCCCAAGCTATGAGGTGCCAGGCGTGAAAGGCGACG
TGCTGTGTAGACTGAGCGAGAAGAAACGGAACATGAAGCAGTCCGGCGAGATGGCCATTCACGGCGGAGG
CGCGCCGGGCGGCGACAAGACCCACACCTGCCCCCCCTGCCCAGCTCCAGAACTGCTGGGAGGGCCTTCC
GTGTTCCTGTTCCCCCCCAAGCCCAAGGACACCCTGATGATCAGCAGGACCCCCGAGGTGACCTGCGTGG
TGGTGGCCGTGTCCCACGAGGACCCAGAGGTGAAGTTCAACTGGTACGTGGACGGCGTGGAGGTGCACAA
CGCCAAGACCAAGCCCAGAGAGGAGCAGTACAACAGCACCTACAGGGTGGTGTCCGTGCTGACCGTGCTG
CACCAGGACTGGCTGAACGGCAAAGAATACAAGTGCAAAGTCTCCAACAAGGCCCTGGCTGCCCCAATCG
AAAAGACAATCAGCAAGGCCAAGGGCCAGCCACGGGAGCCCCAGGTGTACACCCTGCCCCCCAGCCGGGA
GGAGATGACCAAGAACCAGGTGTCCCTGACCTGTCTGGTGAAGGGCTTCTACCCCAGCGATATCGCCGTG
GAGTGGGAGAGCAACGGCCAGCCCGAGAACAACTACAAGACCACCCCCCCAGTGCTGGACAGCGACGGCA
GCTTCTTCCTGTACAGCAAGCTGACCGTGGACAAGTCCAGGTGGCAGCAGGGCAACGTGTTCAGCTGCAG
CGTGATGCACGAGGCCCTGCACAACCACTACACCCAGAAGTCCCTGAGCCTGAGCCCCGGCGGCAGCGGT
CTTAATGATATTTTCGAGGCTCAGAAGATTGAGTGGCATGAACACCACCACCATCACCACTAAGGCCGGC
CTGTAGTCACTGGCACAACGCGTTACCCGGTAAGCCAATCGGGTATACACGGTCGTCATACTGCAGACAG
GGTTCTTCTACTTTGCAAGATAGTCTTGAGTAGTAAAATAAATAGATAGAGAAAATCAGCCTCGACTGTG
CCTTCTAGTTGCCAGCCATCTGTTGTTTGCCCCTCCCCCGTGCCTTCCTTGACCCTGGAAGGTGCCACTC
CCACTGTCCTTTCCTAATAAAATGAGGAAATTGCATCACAACACTCAACCCTATCTCGGTCTATTCTTTT
GATTTATAAGGGATTTTGCCGATTTCGGCCTATTGGTTAAAAAATGAGCTGATTTAACAAAAATTTAACG
CGAATTAATTCTGTGGAATGTGTGTCAGTTAGGGTGTGGAAAGTCCCCAGGCTCCCCAGCAGGCAGAAGT
ATGCAAAGCATGCATCTCAATTAGTCAGCAACCAGGTGTGGAAAGTCCCCAGGCTCCCCAGCAGGCAGAA
GTATGCAAAGCATGCATCTCAATTAGTCAGCAACCATAGTCCCGCCCCTAACTCCGCCCATCCCGCCCCT
AACTCCGCCCAGTTCCGCCCATTCTCCGCCCCATGGCTGACTAATTTTTTTTATTTATGCAGAGGCCGAG
GCCGCCTCTGCCTCTGAGCTATTCCAGAAGTAGTGAGGAGGCTTTTTTGGAGGCCTAGGCTTTTGCAAAA
AGCTCCCGGGAGCTTGTATATCCATTTTCGGATCTGATCAGCACGTGTTGACAATTAATCATCGGCATAG
TATATCGGCATAGTATAATACGACAAGGTGAGGAACTAAACCATGACCGAGTACAAGCCCACGGTGCGCC
TCGCCACCCGCGACGACGTCCCCAGGGCCGTACGCACCCTCGCCGCCGCGTTCGCCGACTACCCCGCCAC
GCGCCACACCGTCGATCCGGACCGCCACATCGAGCGGGTCACCGAGCTGCAAGAACTCTTCCTCACGCGC
GTCGGGCTCGACATCGGCAAGGTGTGGGTCGCGGACGACGGCGCCGCGGTGGCGGTCTGGACCACGCCGG
AGAGCGTCGAAGCGGGGGCGGTGTTCGCCGAGATCGGCCCGCGCATGGCCGAGTTGAGCGGTTCCCGGCT
GGCCGCGCAGCAACAGATGGAAGGCCTCCTGGCGCCGCACCGGCCCAAGGAGCCCGCGTGGTTCCTGGCC
ACCGTCGGCGTCTCGCCCGACCACCAGGGCAAGGGTCTGGGCAGCGCCGTCGTGCTCCCCGGAGTGGAGG
CGGCCGAGCGCGCCGGGGTGCCCGCCTTCCTGGAGACATCCGCGCCCCGCAACCTCCCCTTCTACGAGCG
GCTCGGCTTCACCGTCACCGCCGACGTCGAGGTGCCCGAAGGACCGCGCACCTGGTGCATGACCCGCAAG
CCCGGTGCCTGACACGTGCTACGAGATTTCGATTCCACCGCCGCCTTCTATGAAAGGTTGGGCTTCGGAA
TCGTTTTCCGGGACGCCGGCTGGATGATCCTCCAGCGCGGGGATCTCATGCTGGAGTTCTTCGCCCACCC
CAACTTGTTTATTGCAGCTTATAATGGTTACAAATAAAGCAATAGCATCACAAATTTCACAAATAAAGCA
TTTTTTTCACTGCATTCTAGTTGTGGTTTGTCCAAACTCATCAATGTATCTTATCATGTCTGTATACCGT
CGACCTCTAGCTAGAGCTTGGCGTAATCATGGTCATTACCAATGCTTAATCAGTGAGGCACCTATCTCAG
CGATCTGTCTATTTCGTTCATCCATAGTTGCCTGACTCCCCGTCGTGTAGATAACTACGATACGGGAGGG
CTTACCATCTGGCCCCAGCGCTGCGATGATACCGCGAGAACCACGCTCACCGGCTCCGGATTTATCAGCA
ATAAACCAGCCAGCCGGAAGGGCCGAGCGCAGAAGTGGTCCTGCAACTTTATCCGCCTCCATCCAGTCTA
TTAATTGTTGCCGGGAAGCTAGAGTAAGTAGTTCGCCAGTTAATAGTTTGCGCAACGTTGTTGCCATCGC
TACAGGCATCGTGGTGTCACGCTCGTCGTTTGGTATGGCTTCATTCAGCTCCGGTTCCCAACGATCAAGG
CGAGTTACATGATCCCCCATGTTGTGCAAAAAAGCGGTTAGCTCCTTCGGTCCTCCGATCGTTGTCAGAA
GTAAGTTGGCCGCAGTGTTATCACTCATGGTTATGGCAGCACTGCATAATTCTCTTACTGTCATGCCATC
CGTAAGATGCTTTTCTGTGACTGGTGAGTACTCAACCAAGTCATTCTGAGAATAGTGTATGCGGCGACCG
AGTTGCTCTTGCCCGGCGTCAATACGGGATAATACCGCGCCACATAGCAGAACTTTAAAAGTGCTCATCA
TTGGAAAACGTTCTTCGGGGCGAAAACTCTCAAGGATCTTACCGCTGTTGAGATCCAGTTCGATGTAACC
CACTCGTGCACCCAACTGATCTTCAGCATCTTTTACTTTCACCAGCGTTTCTGGGTGAGCAAAAACAGGA
AGGCAAAATGCCGCAAAAAAGGGAATAAGGGCGACACGGAAATGTTGAATACTCATATTCTTCCTT
