>Addgene plasmid #156703 | pD649-HAsp-ICAM4.3-Fc(DAPA)-AviTag-6xHis | depositor partial sequence | sequence record 302516 | insert (extracellular domain)
GCTCTGGGAAGAAGAACAAAAAGAGCCCAGTCTCCTAAGGGCAGCCCTCTGGCTCCTTCTGGCACATCTG
TGCCTTTCTGGGTCCGAATGAGCCCTGAGTTTGTGGCCGTGCAGCCTGGAAAGAGCGTGCAGCTGAACTG
CAGCAATAGCTGCCCTCAGCCTCAGAACAGCAGCCTGAGAACACCTCTGAGACAGGGCAAGACACTGAGA
GGACCTGGCTGGGTTTCCTACCAGCTGCTGGACGTTCGAGCTTGGTCTAGCCTGGCTCACTGTCTGGTTA
CCTGTGCCGGAAAGACCAGATGGGCCACCAGCAGAATCACAGCCTATTCTGTGCCTGGCGGACTGCTCGG
CGGAGATCCTGAAGCTTGGAAGCCTGGCCACCTGTTCAGAAAGCCTGGCGCTCTGCATAGACCTGGCAGC
GGACAAAGAGATCTGGACCTGAGAGTGTGCTGTTGGACCCCTAGACTGCTGGCCGCTAGAGATCTGCCTA
GAGCACCTCAAAGTAGAAGGCCAGGTGGACCTCAGCAGCTCGGCACACACTATACCGATGCCAGACTGGA
ACCCAGGGCTCACAGCTTCGGCCTGAGATTCCACAGATGCCCCTGCAGAGATCCTCCTCACTGTGGCAGA
TGTGTGCCTATGCAGGTCCCAAGCTATGAGGTGCCAGGCGTGAAAGGCGACGTGCTGTGTAGACTGAGCG
AGAAGAAACGGAACATGAAGCAGTCCGGCGAGATGGCCATTCACGGCGGA
